Addgene plasmid #232450: pEN_TT PCSK5(sgRR,M452I)-V5
Purpose: Gateway entry vector for an inducible sg09 resistant PCSK5_M452I mutant
Depositing lab: Kevin Janes. Depositing organization: University of Virginia. Publication: PCSK5M452I is a recessive hypomorph exclusive to MCF10DCIS.com cells. Marohl T, Atkins KA, Wang L, Janes KA. Mol Cancer Res. 2025 Oct 28. doi: 10.1158/1541-7786.MCR-25-0211. PubMed 41148168.
Backbone
  Vector backbone: pEN_TTmiRC2
  Backbone manufacturer: Iain Fraser, Addgene plasmid #25752
  Vector type: Gateway entry vector
Growth in bacteria
  Bacterial resistance: Gentamicin, 10 μg/mL
  Growth temperature: 37°C
  Growth strain: DH5alpha
  Copy number: High Copy
Gene/Insert
  Gene/Insert name: PCSK5(M452I) (alt names: PC5; PC6)
  Species: H. sapiens (human)
  Mutation: a75g_t84c_g87c; M452I
  Entrez Gene: PCSK5 (a.k.a. PC5, PC6, PC6A, SPC6)
  Tag / fusion protein: V5 (C terminal on insert)
  Cloning method: Unknown
Terms and licenses: Academic/Nonprofit Terms; Industry Terms: Not Available to Industry
How to cite: pEN_TT PCSK5(sgRR,M452I)-V5 was a gift from Kevin Janes (Addgene plasmid # 232450 ; http://n2t.net/addgene:232450 ; RRID:Addgene_232450)
