[The description below was written by a language model from this plasmid's Addgene catalogue record and pLannotate feature annotations shown in this document.]
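Description:
pEN_TT PCSK5(sgRR,M452I)-V5 is a Gateway entry vector built on the pEN_TTmiRC2 backbone, designed to move a tetracycline-inducible expression cassette for a mutant human PCSK5 into a compatible destination vector. It is a high-copy plasmid maintained in E. coli through a ColE1/pUC-type origin and selected with gentamicin. The gentamicin acetyltransferase gene (aacC1), driven by a class 1 integron Pc promoter, sits between two fragments of a kanamycin resistance gene, which suggests the gentamicin cassette interrupts the original KanR marker so that it is non-functional. The rrnB T1 and T2 terminators lie upstream of the Gateway cassette and insulate it from read-through transcription from the backbone.

The payload lies between attL1 and attL2, so the LR recombination reaction transfers the promoter together with the coding sequence. A tight TRE promoter (seven tet operators fused to a minimal CMV promoter) drives the PCSK5 open reading frame, which is fused at its C terminus to a V5 epitope tag for detection. Expression therefore depends on a tetracycline-controlled transactivator supplied by the destination vector or the host cells. The insert carries the M452I substitution together with three nucleotide changes (a75g, t84c, g87c) that, according to the stated purpose, make the transcript resistant to the sg09 guide RNA. This would allow re-expression of the mutant in cells where endogenous PCSK5 is targeted by CRISPR. The automated annotation labels the reading frame as rat Pcsk6 (PACE4), most likely a homology-based match to a related proprotein convertase, whereas the catalogue entry identifies it as human PCSK5. No polyadenylation signal is annotated within the att-flanked region.
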