Features (pLannotate 1.2.2; 13 found; start..end, strand, type, name):
     67..166     +  protein_bind   attL1: mutant version of attL; recombination site for the Gateway® LR reaction LR Clonase™
    198..512     +  promoter       tight TRE promoter: Tet-responsive promoter PTight, consisting of seven tet operator sequences followed by the minimal CMV promoter
    564..3257    +  CDS            Pcsk6: PCSK6_RAT - Also known as Pace4. Experimental evidence at protein level: Swiss-Prot protein existence level 1. Serine endoprotease that processes various proproteins by cleavage at paired basic amino acids, recognizing the RXXX[KR]R consensus motif. Likely functions in the constitutive secretory pathway, with unique restricted distribution in both neuroendocrine and non-neuroendocrine tissues. From Rattus norvegicus (Rat).
   3258..3299    +  CDS            V5 tag: epitope tag from simian virus 5
   3338..3437    -  protein_bind   attL2: mutant version of attL; recombination site for the Gateway® LR reaction LR Clonase™
   3560..4186    +  CDS            KanR (fragment): aminoglycoside phosphotransferase; aph(3')-Ia; confers resistance to kanamycin in bacteria or G418 (Geneticin®) in eukaryotes
   4220..4753    -  CDS            GmR: gentamycin acetyltransferase; aacC1; confers resistance to gentamycin
   4942..4970    -  promoter       Pc promoter: intI1 (promoter lies within the coding sequence); class 1 integron promoter
   4948..5295    -  CDS            YPR2_ECOLX (fragment): Protein predicted: Swiss-Prot protein existence level 4. From Escherichia coli.
   5300..5484    +  CDS            KanR (fragment): aminoglycoside phosphotransferase; aph(3')-Ia; confers resistance to kanamycin in bacteria or G418 (Geneticin®) in eukaryotes
   5627..6215    +  rep_origin     ori: high-copy-number ColE1/pMB1/pBR322/pUC origin of replication
   6383..6426    -  terminator     rrnB T1 terminator: Escherichia coli rrnB; transcription terminator T1 from the E. coli rrnB gene
   6558..17      +  terminator     rrnB T2 terminator (across the origin): transcription terminator T2 from the E. coli rrnB gene
>Addgene plasmid #232450 | pEN_TT PCSK5(sgRR,M452I)-V5 | addgene full sequence | sequence record 468262 | Addgene NGS Result
CTGACGGATGGCCTTTTTGCGTTTCTACAAACTCTTCCTGTTAGTTAGTTACTTAAGCTCGGGCCCCAAA
TAATGATTTTATTTTGACTGATAGTGACCTGTTCGTTGCAACAAATTGATAAGCAATGCTTTTTTATAAT
GCCAACTTTGTACAAAAAAGCAGGCTTTAAAGGAACCAATTCAGTCGACTGGATCCCGAGTTTACTCCCT
ATCAGTGATAGAGAACGTATGTCGAGTTTACTCCCTATCAGTGATAGAGAACGATGTCGAGTTTACTCCC
TATCAGTGATAGAGAACGTATGTCGAGTTTACTCCCTATCAGTGATAGAGAACGTATGTCGAGTTTACTC
CCTATCAGTGATAGAGAACGTATGTCGAGTTTATCCCTATCAGTGATAGAGAACGTATGTCGAGTTTACT
CCCTATCAGTGATAGAGAACGTATGTCGAGGTAGGCGTGTACGGTGGGAGGCCTATATAAGCAGAGCTCG
TTTAGTGAACCGTCAGATCGCCACTAGTATGGGCTGGGGGAGCCGCTGCTGCTGCCCGGGACGTTTGGAC
CTGCTGTGCGTGCTGGCGCTGCTCGGGGGCTGCCTGCTCCCCGTGTGTCGGACGCGCGTCTACACCAACC
ACTGGGCAGTCAAAATCGCCGGGGGCTTCCCGGAGGCCAACCGTATCGCCAGCAAGTACGGATTCATCAA
CATAGGACAGATAGGGGCCCTGAAGGACTACTACCACTTCTACCATAGCAGGACGATTAAAAGGTCAGTT
ATCTCGAGCAGAGGGACCCACAGTTTCATTTCAATGGAACCAAAGGTGGAATGGATCCAACAGCAAGTGG
TAAAAAAGCGGACAAAGAGGGATTATGACTTCAGTCGTGCCCAGTCTACCTATTTCAATGATCCCAAGTG
GCCCAGCATGTGGTATATGCACTGCAGTGACAATACACATCCCTGCCAGTCTGACATGAATATCGAAGGA
GCCTGGAAGAGAGGCTACACGGGGAAGAACATCGTCGTCACTATCCTGGATGACGGAATTGAGAGAACCC
ATCCAGATCTGATGCAAAACTACGATGCTCTGGCAAGTTGCGACGTGAATGGGAATGACTTGGACCCAAT
GCCTCGTTATGATGCAAGCAACGAGAACAAGCATGGGACTCGCTGTGCTGGAGAAGTGGCAGCCGCTGCA
AACAATTCGCACTGCACAGTCGGAATTGCTTTCAACGCCAAGATCGGAGGAGTGCGAATGCTGGACGGAG
ATGTCACGGACATGGTTGAAGCAAAATCAGTTAGCTTCAACCCCCAGCACGTGCACATTTACAGCGCCAG
CTGGGGCCCGGATGATGATGGCAAGACTGTGGACGGACCAGCCCCCCTCACCCGGCAAGCCTTTGAAAAC
GGCGTTAGAATGGGGCGGAGAGGCCTCGGCTCTGTGTTTGTTTGGGCATCTGGAAATGGTGGAAGGAGCA
AAGACCACTGCTCCTGTGATGGCTACACCAACAGCATCTACACCATCTCCATCAGCAGCACTGCAGAAAG
CGGAAAGAAACCTTGGTACCTGGAAGAGTGTTCATCCACGCTGGCCACAACCTACAGCAGCGGGGAGTCC
TACGATAAGAAAATCATCACTACAGATCTGAGGCAGCGTTGCACGGACAACCACACTGGGACGTCAGCCT
CAGCCCCCATGGCTGCAGGCATCATTGCGCTGGCCCTGGAAGCCAATCCGTTTCTGACCTGGAGAGACGT
ACAGCATGTTATTGTCAGGACTTCCCGTGCGGGACATTTGAACGCTAATGACTGGAAAACCAATGCTGCT
GGTTTTAAGGTGAGCCATCTTTATGGATTTGGACTGATGGACGCAGAAGCCATTGTGATGGAGGCAGAGA
AGTGGACCACCGTTCCCCGGCAGCACGTGTGTGTGGAGAGCACAGACCGACAAATCAAGACAATCCGCCC
TAACAGTGCAGTGCGCTCCATCTACAAAGCTTCAGGCTGCTCGGATAACCCCAACCGCCATGTCAACTAC
CTGGAGCACGTCGTTGTGCGCATCACCATCACCCACCCCAGGAGAGGAGACCTGGCCATCTACCTGACCT
CGCCCTCTGGAACTAGGTCTCAGCTTTTGGCCAACAGGCTATTTGATCACTCCATGGAAGGATTCAAAAA
CTGGGAGTTCATGACCATTCATTGCTGGGGAGAAAGAGCTGCTGGTGACTGGGTCCTTGAAGTTTATGAT
ACTCCCTCTCAGCTAAGGAACTTTAAGACTCCAGGTAAATTGAAAGAATGGTCTTTGGTCCTCTACGGCA
CCTCCGTGCAGCCATATTCACCAACCAATGAATTTCCGAAAGTGGAACGGTTCCGCTATAGCCGAGTTGA
AGACCCCACAGACGACTATGGCACAGAGGATTATGCAGGTCCCTGCGACCCTGAGTGCAGTGAGGTTGGC
TGTGACGGGCCAGGACCAGACCACTGCAATGACTGTTTGCACTACTACTACAAGCTGAAAAACAATACCA
GGATCTGTGTCTCCAGCTGCCCCCCTGGCCACTACCACGCCGACAAGAAGCGCTGCAGGAAGTGTGCCCC
CAACTGTGAGTCCTGCTTTGGGAGCCATGGTGACCAATGCATGTCCTGCAAATATGGATACTTTCTGAAT
GAAGAAACCAACAGCTGTGTTACTCACTGCCCTGATGGGTCATATCAGGATACCAAGAAAAATCTTTGCC
GGAAATGCAGTGAAAACTGCAAGACATGTACTGAATTCCATAACTGTACAGAATGTAGGGATGGGTTAAG
CCTGCAGGGATCCCGGTGCTCTGTCTCCTGTGAAGATGGACGGTATTTCAACGGCCAGGACTGCCAGCCC
TGCCACCGCTTCTGCGCCACTTGTGCTGGGGCAGGAGCTGATGGGTGCATTAACTGCACAGAGGGCTACT
TCATGGAGGATGGGAGATGCGTGCAGAGCTGTAGTATCAGCTATTACTTTGACCACTCTTCAGAGAATGG
ATACAAATCCTGCAAAAAATGTGATATCAGTTGTTTGACGTGCAATGGCCCAGGATTCAAGAACTGTACA
AGCTGCCCTAGTGGGTATCTCTTAGACTTAGGAATGTGTCAAATGGGAGCCATTTGCAAGGATGCAACGG
AAGAGTCCTGGGCGGAAGGAGGCTTCTGTATGCTTGTGAAAAAGAACAATCTGTGCCAACGGAAGGTTCT
TCAACAACTTTGCTGCAAAACATGTACATTTCAAGGCGGTAAGCCTATCCCTAACCCTCTCCTCGGTCTC
GATTCTACGTAACAATTGGAAGACTAATGCGTTTTCGAGATATCTAGACCCAGCTTTCTTGTACAAAGTT
GGCATTATAAGAAAGCATTGCTTATCAATTTGTTGCAACGAACAGGTCACTATCAGTCAAAATAAAATCA
TTATTTGCCATCCAGCTGCAGCTCTGGCCCGTGTCTCAAAATCTCTGATGTTACATTGCACAAGATAAAA
ATATATCATCATGAACAATAAAACTGTCTGCTTACATAAACAGTAATACAAGGGGTGTTATGAGCCATAT
TCAACGGGAAACGTCGAGGCCGCGATTAAATTCCAACATGGATGCTGATTTATATGGGTATAAATGGGCT
CGCGATAATGTCGGGCAATCAGGTGCGACAATCTATCGCTTGTATGGGAAGCCCGATGCGCCAGAGTTGT
TTCTGAAACATGGCAAAGGTAGCGTTGCCAATGATGTTACAGATGAGATGGTCAGACTAAACTGGCTGAC
GGAATTTATGCCTCTTCCGACCATCAAGCATTTTATCCGTACTCCTGATGATGCATGGTTACTCACCACT
GCGATCCCCGGAAAAACAGCATTCCAGGTATTAGAAGAATATCCTGATTCAGGTGAAAATATTGTTGATG
CGCTGGCAGTGTCCCTGCGCCGGTTGCATTCGATTCCTGTTTGTAATTGTCCTTTTAACAGCGATCGCGT
ATTTCGTCTCGCTCAGGCGCAATCACGAATGAATAACGGTTTGGTTGATGCGAGTGATTTTGATGACGAG
CGTAATGGCTGGCCTGTTGAACAAGTCTGGAAAGAAATGCATAAACTTTTGCCATTCTCACCGGATTCAG
TCGTCACTCATGGTGATTTCTCACTTGATAACCTTATTTTTGACGAGGGGAAATTAGGCCGGGAAGCCGA
TCTCGGCTTGAACGAATTGTTAGGTGGCGGTACTTGGGTCGATATCAAAGTGCATCACTTCTTCCCGTAT
GCCCAACTTTGTATAGAGAGCCACTGCGGGATCGTCACCGTAATCTGCTTGCACGTAGATCACATAAGCA
CCAAGCGCGTTGGCCTCATGCTTGAGGAGATTGATGAGCGCGGTGGCAATGCCCTGCCTCCGGTGCTCGC
CGGAGACTGCGAGATCATAGATATAGATCTCACTACGCGGCTGCTCAAACTTGGGCAGAACGTAAGCCGC
GAGAGCGCCAACAACCGCTTCTTGGTCGAAGGCAGCAAGCGCGATGAATGTCTTACTACGGAGCAAGTTC
CCGAGGTAATCGGAGTCCGGCTGATGTTGGGAGTAGGTGGCTACGTCTCCGAACTCACGACCGAAAAGAT
CAAGAGCAGCCCGCATGGATTTGACTTGGTCAGGGCCGAGCCTACATGTGCGAATGATGCCCATACTTGA
GCCACCTAACTTTGTTTTAGGGCGACTGCCCTGCTGCGTAACATCGTTGCTGCTGCGTAACATCGTTGCT
GCTCCATAACATCAAACATCGACCCACGGCGTAACGCGCTTGCTGCTTGGATGCCCGAGGCATAGACTGT
ACAAAAAAACAGTCATAACAAGCCATGAAAACCGCCACTGCGCCGTTACCACCGCTGCGTTCGGTCAAGG
TTCTGGACCAGTTGCGTGAGCGCATACGCTACTTGCATTACAGTTTACGAACCGAACAGGCTTATGTCAA
CTGGGTTCGTGCCTTCATCCGTTTCCACGGTGTGCGTCACCCGGCAACCTTGGGCAGCAGCGAAGTCGAG
GCATTTCTGTCCTGGCTGGCGAACGAGCGCAAGGTTTCGGTCTCCACGCATCGTCAGGCATTGGCGGCCT
TGCTGTTCTTCTACGGCAAGGTGCTGTGCACGGATCTGCCCTGGCTTCAGGAGATCGGAAGACCTCGGCC
GTCGCGGCGCTTGCCGGTGGTGCTGACCCCGGATGAAGTGGTTCGCATCCTCGGTTTTCTGGAAGGCGAG
CATCGTTTGTTCGCCCAGGACTCTAGCTATAGTTCTAGTGGTTGGCTACTAATAGGTTGTATTGATGTTG
GACGAGTCGGAATCGCAGACCGATACCAGGATCTTGCCATCCTATGGAACTGCCTCGGTGAGTTTTCTCC
TTCATTACAGAAACGGCTTTTTCAAAAATATGGTATTGATAATCCTGATATGAATAAATTGCAGTTTCAT
TTGATGCTCGATGAGTTTTTCTAATCAGAATTGGTTAATTGGTTGTAACACTGGCAGAGCATTACGCTGA
CTTGACGGGACGGCGCAAGCTCATGACCAAAATCCCTTAACGTGAGTTTTCGTTCCACTGAGCGTCAGAC
CCCGTAGAAAAGATCAAAGGATCTTCTTGAGATCCTTTTTTTCTGCGCGTAATCTGCTGCTTGCAAACAA
AAAAACCACCGCTACCAGCGGTGGTTTGTTTGCCGGATCAAGAGCTACCAACTCTTTTTCCGAAGGTAAC
TGGCTTCAGCAGAGCGCAGATACCAAATACTGTTCTTCTAGTGTAGCCGTAGTTAGGCCACCACTTCAAG
AACTCTGTAGCACCGCCTACATACCTCGCTCTGCTAATCCTGTTACCAGTGGCTGCTGCCAGTGGCGATA
AGTCGTGTCTTACCGGGTTGGACTCAAGACGATAGTTACCGGATAAGGCGCAGCGGTCGGGCTGAACGGG
GGGTTCGTGCACACAGCCCAGCTTGGAGCGAACGACCTACACCGAACTGAGATACCTACAGCGTGAGCTA
TGAGAAAGCGCCACGCTTCCCGAAGGGAGAAAGGCGGACAGGTATCCGGTAAGCGGCAGGGTCGGAACAG
GAGAGCGCACGAGGGAGCTTCCAGGGGGAAACGCCTGGTATCTTTATAGTCCTGTCGGGTTTCGCCACCT
CTGACTTGAGCGTCGATTTTTGTGATGCTCGTCAGGGGGGCGGAGCCTATGGAAAAACGCCAGCAACGCG
GCCTTTTTACGGTTCCTGGCCTTTTGCTGGCCTTTTGCTCACATGTTCTTTCCTGCGTTATCCCCTGATT
CTGTGGATAACCGTATTACCGCTAGCATGGATCTCGGGGACGTCTAACTACTAAGCGAGAGTAGGGAACT
GCCAGGCATCAAATAAAACGAAAGGCTCAGTCGGAAGACTGGGCCTTTCGTTTTATCTGTTGTTTGTCGG
TGAACGCTCTCCTGAGTAGGACAAATCCGCCGGGAGCGGATTTGAACGTTGTGAAGCAACGGCCCGGAGG
GTGGCGGGCAGGACGCCCGCCATAAACTGCCAGGCATCAAACTAAGCAGAAGGCCATC
